LOCUS       Exported 6640 bp ds-DNA circular SYN 23-AUG-2021
DEFINITION  Expresses Cdc42 Flp-dependently in mammalian cells.
ACCESSION   .
VERSION     .
KEYWORDS    pCAFNF-Cdc42
SOURCE      synthetic DNA construct
  ORGANISM  synthetic DNA construct
REFERENCE   1 (bases 1 to 6640)
  AUTHORS   Aihara S, Fujimoto S, Sakaguchi R, Imai T
  TITLE     BMPR-2 gates activity-dependent stabilization of primary dendrites
            during mitral cell remodeling.
  JOURNAL   Cell Rep. 2021 Jun 22;35(12):109276. doi:
            10.1016/j.celrep.2021.109276.
  PUBMED    34161760
REFERENCE   2 (bases 1 to 6640)
  AUTHORS   .
  TITLE     Direct Submission
  JOURNAL   Exported Aug 23, 2021 from SnapGene Server 1.1.58
            http://www.snapgene.com
FEATURES             Location/Qualifiers
     source          1..6640
                     /organism="synthetic DNA construct"
                     /mol_type="other DNA"
     enhancer        5..384
                     /label=CMV enhancer
                     /note="human cytomegalovirus immediate early enhancer"
     intron          663..1679
                     /label=chimeric intron
                     /note="chimera between introns from chicken beta-actin and
                     rabbit beta-globin"
     primer_bind     1603..1625
                     /label=pCAGGS-5
                     /note="Chimeric intron in CAG promoter, forward primer"
     primer_bind     1687..1706
                     /label=pCAG-F
                     /note="Rabbit beta-globin intron, for pCAG plasmids,
                     forward primer"
     protein_bind    1754..1787
                     /label=FRT (minimal)
                     /bound_moiety="FLP recombinase from the Saccharomyces
                     cerevisiae 2u plasmid"
                     /note="supports FLP-mediated excision but not integration
                     (Turan and Bode, 2011)"
     CDS             1830..2624
                     /codon_start=1
                     /gene="aph(3')-II (or nptII)"
                     /product="aminoglycoside phosphotransferase from Tn5"
                     /label=NeoR/KanR
                     /note="confers resistance to neomycin, kanamycin, and G418
                     (Geneticin(R))"
                     /translation="MIEQDGLHAGSPAAWVERLFGYDWAQQTIGCSDAAVFRLSAQGRP
                     VLFVKTDLSGALNELQDEAARLSWLATTGVPCAAVLDVVTEAGRDWLLLGEVPGQDLLS
                     SHLAPAEKVSIMADAMRRLHTLDPATCPFDHQAKHRIERARTRMEAGLVDQDDLDEEHQ
                     GLAPAELFARLKARMPDGEDLVVTHGDACLPNIMVENGRFSGFIDCGRLGVADRYQDIA
                     LATRDIAEELGGEWADRFLVLYGIAAPDSQRIAFYRLLDEFF"
     primer_bind     complement(1884..1903)
                     /label=Neo-R
                     /note="Neomycin resistance gene, reverse primer"
     primer_bind     2494..2513
                     /label=Neo-F
                     /note="Neomycin resistance gene, forward primer"
     polyA_signal    2804..2938
                     /label=SV40 poly(A) signal
                     /note="SV40 polyadenylation signal"
     protein_bind    2947..2980
                     /label=FRT (minimal)
                     /bound_moiety="FLP recombinase from the Saccharomyces
                     cerevisiae 2u plasmid"
                     /note="supports FLP-mediated excision but not integration
                     (Turan and Bode, 2011)"
     primer_bind     complement(3683..3702)
                     /label=Bglob-pA-R
                     /note="Rabbit beta-globin polyA region, reverse primer"
     polyA_signal    3748..3803
                     /label=-beta-globin poly(A) signal
                     /note="rabbit beta-globin polyadenylation signal (Gil and
                     Proudfoot, 1987)"
     primer_bind     complement(3802..3821)
                     /label=rbglobpA-R
                     /note="Rabbit beta-globin polyA, reverse primer. Also
                     called rb-glob-pA-term-R"
     primer_bind     complement(4164..4180)
                     /label=M13 rev
                     /note="common sequencing primer, one of multiple similar
                     variants"
     primer_bind     complement(4164..4180)
                     /label=M13 Reverse
                     /note="In lacZ gene. Also called M13-rev"
     primer_bind     complement(4177..4199)
                     /label=M13/pUC Reverse
                     /note="In lacZ gene"
     protein_bind    4188..4204
                     /label=lac operator
                     /bound_moiety="lac repressor encoded by lacI"
                     /note="The lac repressor binds to the lac operator to
                     inhibit transcription in E. coli. This inhibition can be
                     relieved by adding lactose or
                     isopropyl-beta-D-thiogalactopyranoside (IPTG)."
     promoter        complement(4212..4242)
                     /label=lac promoter
                     /note="promoter for the E. coli lac operon"
     protein_bind    4257..4278
                     /label=CAP binding site
                     /bound_moiety="E. coli catabolite activator protein"
                     /note="CAP binding activates transcription in the presence
                     of cAMP."
     rep_origin      4363..4497
                     /label=SV40 ori
                     /note="SV40 origin of replication"
     primer_bind     4424..4443
                     /label=SV40pro-F
                     /note="SV40 promoter/origin, forward primer"
     polyA_signal    4517..4651
                     /label=SV40 poly(A) signal
                     /note="SV40 polyadenylation signal"
     primer_bind     complement(4719..4736)
                     /label=L4440
                     /note="L4440 vector, forward primer"
     rep_origin      complement(4890..5478)
                     /direction=LEFT
                     /label=ori
                     /note="high-copy-number ColE1/pMB1/pBR322/pUC origin of
                     replication"
     primer_bind     complement(4970..4989)
                     /label=pBR322ori-F
                     /note="pBR322 origin, forward primer"
     CDS             complement(5649..6509)
                     /codon_start=1
                     /gene="bla"
                     /product="beta-lactamase"
                     /label=AmpR
                     /note="confers resistance to ampicillin, carbenicillin, and
                     related antibiotics"
                     /translation="MSIQHFRVALIPFFAAFCLPVFAHPETLVKVKDAEDQLGARVGYI
                     ELDLNSGKILESFRPEERFPMMSTFKVLLCGAVLSRIDAGQEQLGRRIHYSQNDLVEYS
                     PVTEKHLTDGMTVRELCSAAITMSDNTAANLLLTTIGGPKELTAFLHNMGDHVTRLDRW
                     EPELNEAIPNDERDTTMPVAMATTLRKLLTGELLTLASRQQLIDWMEADKVAGPLLRSA
                     LPAGWFIADKSGAGERGSRGIIAALGPDGKPSRIVVIYTTGSQATMDERNRQIAEIGAS
                     LIKHW"
     primer_bind     6272..6291
                     /label=Amp-R
                     /note="Ampicillin resistance gene, reverse primer"
     promoter        complement(6510..6614)
                     /gene="bla"
                     /label=AmpR promoter
ORIGIN
        1 ggtcgacatt gattattgac tagttattaa tagtaatcaa ttacggggtc attagttcat
       61 agcccatata tggagttccg cgttacataa cttacggtaa atggcccgcc tggctgaccg
      121 cccaacgacc cccgcccatt gacgtcaata atgacgtatg ttcccatagt aacgccaata
      181 gggactttcc attgacgtca atgggtggag tatttacggt aaactgccca cttggcagta
      241 catcaagtgt atcatatgcc aagtacgccc cctattgacg tcaatgacgg taaatggccc
      301 gcctggcatt atgcccagta catgacctta tgggactttc ctacttggca gtacatctac
      361 gtattagtca tcgctattac catggtcgag gtgagcccca cgttctgctt cactctcccc
      421 atctcccccc cctccccacc cccaattttg tatttattta ttttttaatt attttgtgca
      481 gcgatggggg cggggggggg gggggnsgcg cgccrggsgg ggsggggsgg ggsgrggggs
      541 ggggsggggs gaggcggaga ggtgcggcgg cagccaatca gagcggcgcg ctccgaaagt
      601 ttccttttat ggcgaggcgg cggcggcggc ggccctataa aaagcgaagc gcgcggcggg
      661 cgggagtcgc tgcgcgctgc cttcgccccg tgccccgctc cgccgccgcc tcgcgccgcc
      721 cgccccggct ctgactgacc gcgttactcc cacaggtgag cgggcgggac ggcccttctc
      781 ctccgggctg taattagcgc ttggtttaat gacggcttgt ttcttttctg tggctgcgtg
      841 aaagccttga ggggctccgg gagggccctt tgtgcggggg gagcggctcg gggggtgcgt
      901 gcgtgtgtgt gtgcgtgggg agcgccgcgt gcggctccgc gctgcccggc ggctgtgagc
      961 gctgcgggcg cggcgcgggg ctttgtgcgc tccgcagtgt gcgcgagggg agcgcggccg
     1021 ggggcggtgc cccgcggtgc ggggggggct gcgaggggaa caaaggctgc gtgcggggtg
     1081 tgtgcgtggg ggggtgagca gggggtgtgg gcgcgtcggt cgggctgcaa ccccccctgc
     1141 acccccctcc ccgagttgct gagcacggcc cggcttcggg tgcggggctc cgtacggggc
     1201 gtggcgcggg gctcgccgtg ccgggcgggg ggtggcggca ggtgggggtg ccgggcgggg
     1261 cggggccgcc tcgggccggg gagggctcgg gggaggggcg cggcggcccc cggagcgccg
     1321 gcggctgtcg aggcgcggcg agccgcagcc attgcctttt atggtaatcg tgcgagaggg
     1381 cgcagggact tcctttgtcc caaatctgtg cggagccgaa atctgggagg cgccgccgca
     1441 ccccctctag cgggcgcggg gcgaagcggt gcggcgccgg caggaaggaa atgggcgggg
     1501 agggccttcg tgcgtcgccg cgccgccgtc cccttctccc tctccagcct cggggctgtc
     1561 cgcgggggga cggctgcctt cgggggggac ggggcagggc ggggttcggc ttctggcgtg
     1621 tgaccggcgg ctctagagcc tctgctaacc atgttcatgc cttcttcttt ttcctacagc
     1681 tcctgggcaa cgtgctggtt attgtgctgt ctcatcattt tggcaaagaa ttgattaatt
     1741 cgagcgaacg cgtgaagttc ctattctcta gaaagtatag gaacttccgg atttgatctg
     1801 atcaagagac aggatgagga tcgtttcgca tgattgaaca agatggattg cacgcaggtt
     1861 ctccggccgc ttgggtggag aggctattcg gctatgactg ggcacaacag acaatcggct
     1921 gctctgatgc cgccgtgttc cggctgtcag cgcaggggcg cccggttctt tttgtcaaga
     1981 ccgacctgtc cggtgccctg aatgaactgc aggacgaggc agcgcggcta tcgtggctgg
     2041 ccacgacggg cgttccttgc gcagctgtgc tcgacgttgt cactgaagcg ggaagggact
     2101 ggctgctatt gggcgaagtg ccggggcagg atctcctgtc atctcacctt gctcctgccg
     2161 agaaagtatc catcatggct gatgcaatgc ggcggctgca tacgcttgat ccggctacct
     2221 gcccattcga ccaccaagcg aaacatcgca tcgagcgagc acgtactcgg atggaagccg
     2281 gtcttgtcga tcaggatgat ctggacgaag agcatcaggg gctcgcgcca gccgaactgt
     2341 tcgccaggct caaggcgcgc atgcccgacg gcgaggatct cgtcgtgacc catggcgatg
     2401 cctgcttgcc gaatatcatg gtggaaaatg gccgcttttc tggattcatc gactgtggcc
     2461 ggctgggtgt ggcggaccgc tatcaggaca tagcgttggc tacccgtgat attgctgaag
     2521 agcttggcgg cgaatgggct gaccgcttcc tcgtgcttta cggtatcgcc gctcccgatt
     2581 cgcagcgcat cgccttctat cgccttcttg acgagttctt ctgagcggga ctctggggtt
     2641 cgaaatgacc gaccaagcga cgcccaacct gccatcacga gatttcgatt ccaccgccgc
     2701 cttctatgaa aggttgggct tcggaatcgt tttccgggac gccggctgga tgatcctcca
     2761 gcgcggggat ctcatgctgg agttcttcgc ccaccccatc gataacttgt ttattgcagc
     2821 ttataatggt tacaaataaa gcaatagcat cacaaatttc acaaataaag catttttttc
     2881 actgcattct agttgtggtt tgtccaaact catcaatgta tcttatcatg tctggatcaa
     2941 atccgagaag ttcctattct ctagaaagta taggaacttc atctcgagtc gctcggtacg
     3001 atttaaattg aattcgccac catgcagaca attaagtgtg ttgttgttgg tgatggtgct
     3061 gttggtaaaa catgtctcct gatatcctac acaacaaaca aattcccatc ggaatatgta
     3121 ccaactgttt ttgacaacta tgcagtcaca gttatgattg gtggagagcc atacactctt
     3181 ggactttttg atactgcagg gcaagaggat tatgacagac tacgaccgct aagttatcca
     3241 cagacagatg tttttctagt atgtttctca gtggtctctc catcctcatt tgaaaatgtg
     3301 aaagaaaagt gggtgcctga gataactcac cactgtccaa agactccttt cttgcttgtt
     3361 gggacccaaa ttgatctcag agatgacccc tctactattg agaaacttgc caagaacaaa
     3421 cagaagccta ttactccaga gactgctgaa aagctggcgc gggatctgaa ggctgtcaag
     3481 tatgtggagt gctctgccct cacacagaga ggtctgaaga atgtgtttga tgaggctatc
     3541 ctagctgccc tcgagcctcc ggaaactcaa cccaaaagga agtgctgtat attctaagcg
     3601 gccgcactcc tcaggtgcag gctgcctatc agaaggtggt ggctggtgtg gccaatgccc
     3661 tggctcacaa ataccactga gatctttttc cctctgccaa aaattatggg gacatcatga
     3721 agccccttga gcatctgact tctggctaat aaaggaaatt tattttcatt gcaatagtgt
     3781 gttggaattt tttgtgtctc tcactcggaa ggacatatgg gagggcaaat catttaaaac
     3841 atcagaatga gtatttggtt tagagtttgg caacatatgc ccatatgctg gctgccatga
     3901 acaaaggttg gctataaaga ggtcatcagt atatgaaaca gccccctgct gtccattcct
     3961 tattccatag aaaagccttg acttgaggtt agattttttt tatattttgt tttgtgttat
     4021 ttttttcttt aacatcccta aaattttcct tacatgtttt actagccaga tttttcctcc
     4081 tctcctgact actcccagtc atagctgtcc ctcttctctt atggagatcc ctcgacctgc
     4141 agcccaagct tggcgtaatc atggtcatag ctgtttcctg tgtgaaattg ttatccgctc
     4201 acaattccac acaacatacg agccggaagc ataaagtgta aagcctgggg tgcctaatga
     4261 gtgagctaac tcacattaat tgcgttgcgc tcactgcccg ctttccagtc gggaaacctg
     4321 tcgtgccagc ggatccgcat ctcaattagt cagcaaccat agtcccgccc ctaactccgc
     4381 ccagttccgc ccattctccg ccccatggct gactaatttt ttttatttat gcagaggccg
     4441 aggccgcctc ggcctctgag ctattccaga agtagtgagg aggctttttt ggaggcctag
     4501 gcttttgcaa aaagctaact tgtttattgc agcttataat ggttacaaat aaagcaatag
     4561 catcacaaat ttcacaaata aagcattttt ttcactgcat tctagttgtg gtttgtccaa
     4621 actcatcaat gtatcttatc atgtctggat ccgctgcatt aatgaatcgg ccaacgcgcg
     4681 gggagaggcg gtttgcgtat tgggcgctct tccgcttcct cgctcactga ctcgctgcgc
     4741 tcggtcgttc ggctgcggcg agcggtatca gctcactcaa aggcggtaat acggttatcc
     4801 acagaatcag gggataacgc aggaaagaac atgtgagcaa aaggccagca aaaggccagg
     4861 aaccgtaaaa aggccgcgtt gctggcgttt ttccataggc tccgcccccc tgacgagcat
     4921 cacaaaaatc gacgctcaag tcagaggtgg cgaaacccga caggactata aagataccag
     4981 gcgtttcccc ctggaagctc cctcgtgcgc tctcctgttc cgaccctgcc gcttaccgga
     5041 tacctgtccg cctttctccc ttcgggaagc gtggcgcttt ctcatagctc acgctgtagg
     5101 tatctcagtt cggtgtaggt cgttcgctcc aagctgggct gtgtgcacga accccccgtt
     5161 cagcccgacc gctgcgcctt atccggtaac tatcgtcttg agtccaaccc ggtaagacac
     5221 gacttatcgc cactggcagc agccactggt aacaggatta gcagagcgag gtatgtaggc
     5281 ggtgctacag agttcttgaa gtggtggcct aactacggct acactagaag aacagtattt
     5341 ggtatctgcg ctctgctgaa gccagttacc ttcggaaaaa gagttggtag ctcttgatcc
     5401 ggcaaacaaa ccaccgctgg tagcggtggt ttttttgttt gcaagcagca gattacgcgc
     5461 agaaaaaaag gatctcaaga agatcctttg atcttttcta cggggtctga cgctcagtgg
     5521 aacgaaaact cacgttaagg gattttggtc atgagattat caaaaaggat cttcacctag
     5581 atccttttaa attaaaaatg aagttttaaa tcaatctaaa gtatatatga gtaaacttgg
     5641 tctgacagtt accaatgctt aatcagtgag gcacctatct cagcgatctg tctatttcgt
     5701 tcatccatag ttgcctgact ccccgtcgtg tagataacta cgatacggga gggcttacca
     5761 tctggcccca gtgctgcaat gataccgcga gacccacgct caccggctcc agatttatca
     5821 gcaataaacc agccagccgg aagggccgag cgcagaagtg gtcctgcaac tttatccgcc
     5881 tccatccagt ctattaattg ttgccgggaa gctagagtaa gtagttcgcc agttaatagt
     5941 ttgcgcaacg ttgttgccat tgctacaggc atcgtggtgt cacgctcgtc gtttggtatg
     6001 gcttcattca gctccggttc ccaacgatca aggcgagtta catgatcccc catgttgtgc
     6061 aaaaaagcgg ttagctcctt cggtcctccg atcgttgtca gaagtaagtt ggccgcagtg
     6121 ttatcactca tggttatggc agcactgcat aattctctta ctgtcatgcc atccgtaaga
     6181 tgcttttctg tgactggtga gtactcaacc aagtcattct gagaatagtg tatgcggcga
     6241 ccgagttgct cttgcccggc gtcaatacgg gataataccg cgccacatag cagaacttta
     6301 aaagtgctca tcattggaaa acgttcttcg gggcgaaaac tctcaaggat cttaccgctg
     6361 ttgagatcca gttcgatgta acccactcgt gcacccaact gatcttcagc atcttttact
     6421 ttcaccagcg tttctgggtg agcaaaaaca ggaaggcaaa atgccgcaaa aaagggaata
     6481 agggcgacac ggaaatgttg aatactcata ctcttccttt ttcaatatta ttgaagcatt
     6541 tatcagggtt attgtctcat gagcggatac atatttgaat gtatttagaa aaataaacaa
     6601 ataggggttc cgcgcacatt tccccgaaaa gtgccacctg
//
